Addgene plasmid #47154: TAL3435
Depositing lab: Keith Joung. Depositing organization: Massachusetts General Hospital. Publication: Targeted gene disruption in somatic zebrafish cells using engineered TALENs. Sander JD, Cade L, Khayter C, Reyon D, Peterson RT, Joung JK, Yeh JR. Nat Biotechnol. 2011 Aug 5;29(8):697-8. doi: 10.1038/nbt.1934. PubMed 21822241.
Backbone
  Vector backbone: JDS78
  Backbone manufacturer: Addgene plasmid #32290
  Backbone size w/o insert (bp): 6447
  Vector type: Mammalian Expression ; T7
Growth in bacteria
  Bacterial resistance: Ampicillin, 100 μg/mL
  Growth temperature: 37°C
  Growth strain: XL1 Blue
  Copy number: High Copy
Gene/Insert
  Gene/Insert name: ZebrafishCommunity-f11r-right (alt name: f11r)
  Species: D. rerio (zebrafish)
  Insert size (bp): 1430
  Promoter: CMV
  Tag / fusion protein: 3X Flag (N terminal on backbone); WT FOKI (C terminal on backbone)
  Cloning method: Restriction Enzyme; 5′ cloning site BsmBI (destroyed during cloning); 3′ cloning site BsmBI (destroyed during cloning)
  Sequencing primers: 5′ CMV-F; 3′ BGH-rev
Terms and licenses: Academic/Nonprofit Terms; Industry Terms: Not Available to Industry
Depositor comments: Target binding site: TCTACTCTGGGTGTTGCT It is strongly recommended that users perform a diagnostic digest to verify this plasmid prior to use. For example, a double digest of the plasmid with BamHI and KpnI should result in two bands at 2.3kb and 5.8kb.
How to cite: TAL3435 was a gift from Keith Joung (Addgene plasmid # 47154 ; http://n2t.net/addgene:47154 ; RRID:Addgene_47154)
