[The description below was written by a language model from this plasmid's Addgene catalogue record.]
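Description:
TAL3435 is a TALEN expression plasmid built on the JDS78 backbone (about 6.4 kb without insert), a high-copy, ampicillin-selected vector propagated in E. coli and catalogued as a mammalian expression/T7 vector. It encodes the "right" half of a TALEN pair directed against the zebrafish (D. rerio) f11r gene, as part of a set of zebrafish community nucleases. The insert, roughly 1.4 kb, is an engineered TAL effector repeat array that specifies recognition of an 18-nucleotide binding site in f11r. It was cloned between two BsmBI sites, both of which were destroyed in the process, as is typical when a type IIS enzyme is used to drop a repeat array seamlessly into a framework.

The backbone supplies the remaining parts of the nuclease: an N-terminal 3X Flag tag for detection and a C-terminal wild-type FokI cleavage domain, so the completed open reading frame is a Flag-tagged TAL effector–FokI fusion. Transcription is driven by the CMV promoter for expression in mammalian cells, while the T7 designation indicates that the coding sequence can also be transcribed in vitro to make mRNA, the usual route for delivering nucleases by embryo injection. The use of CMV-F and BGH-rev as sequencing primers suggests a BGH polyadenylation region downstream, although no feature table is provided to confirm this.

Because FokI cleaves as a dimer, this right monomer is meant to be used with a corresponding left-side f11r TALEN; binding of both to adjacent half-sites produces a double-strand break whose error-prone repair can disrupt the gene. The record does not name the partner plasmid.
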