>Addgene plasmid #47154 | TAL3435 | depositor partial sequence | sequence record 67241 | Insert sequence
ATGGACTACAAAGACCATGACGGTGATTATAAAGATCATGACATCGATTACAAGGATGACGATGACAAGA
TGGCCCCCAAGAAGAAGAGGAAGGTGGGCATTCACCGCGGGGTACCTATGGTGGACTTGAGGACACTCGG
TTATTCGCAACAGCAACAGGAGAAAATCAAGCCTAAGGTCAGGAGCACCGTCGCGCAACACCACGAGGCG
CTTGTGGGGCATGGCTTCACTCATGCGCATATTGTCGCGCTTTCACAGCACCCTGCGGCGCTTGGGACGG
TGGCTGTCAAATACCAAGATATGATTGCGGCCCTGCCCGAAGCCACGCACGAGGCAATTGTAGGGGTCGG
TAAACAGTGGTCGGGAGCGCGAGCACTTGAGGCGCTGCTGACTGTGGCGGGTGAGCTTAGGGGGCCTCCG
CTCCAGCTCGACACCGGGCAGCTGCTGAAGATCGCGAAGAGAGGGGGAGTAACAGCGGTAGAGGCAGTGC
ACGCCTGGCGCAATGCGCTCACCGGGGCCCCCTTGAACCTGACCCCAGACCAGGTAGTCGCAATCGCGTC
ACATGACGGGGGAAAGCAAGCCCTGGAAACCGTGCAAAGGTTGTTGCCGGTCCTTTGTCAAGACCACGGC
CTTACACCGGAGCAAGTCGTGGCCATTGCAAGCAATGGGGGTGGCAAACAGGCTCTTGAGACGGTTCAGA
GACTTCTCCCAGTTCTCTGTCAAGCCCACGGGCTGACTCCCGATCAAGTTGTAGCGATTGCGTCGAACAT
TGGAGGGAAACAAGCATTGGAGACTGTCCAACGGCTCCTTCCCGTGTTGTGTCAAGCCCACGGTTTGACG
CCTGCACAAGTGGTCGCCATCGCCAGCCATGATGGCGGTAAGCAGGCGCTGGAAACAGTACAGCGCCTGC
TGCCTGTACTGTGCCAGGATCATGGACTGACCCCAGACCAGGTAGTCGCAATCGCGTCAAACGGAGGGGG
AAAGCAAGCCCTGGAAACCGTGCAAAGGTTGTTGCCGGTCCTTTGTCAAGACCACGGCCTTACACCGGAG
CAAGTCGTGGCCATTGCATCCCACGACGGTGGCAAACAGGCTCTTGAGACGGTTCAGAGACTTCTCCCAG
TTCTCTGTCAAGCCCACGGGCTGACTCCCGATCAAGTTGTAGCGATTGCGTCCAACGGTGGAGGGAAACA
AGCATTGGAGACTGTCCAACGGCTCCTTCCCGTGTTGTGTCAAGCCCACGGTTTGACGCCTGCACAAGTG
GTCGCCATCGCCAACAACAACGGCGGTAAGCAGGCGCTGGAAACAGTACAGCGCCTGCTGCCTGTACTGT
GCCAGGATCATGGACTGACCCCAGACCAGGTAGTCGCAATCGCGAACAATAATGGGGGAAAGCAAGCCCT
GGAAACCGTGCAAAGGTTGTTGCCGGTCCTTTGTCAAGACCACGGCCTTACACCGGAGCAAGTCGTGGCC
ATTGCAAATAATAACGGTGGCAAACAGGCTCTTGAGACGGTTCAGAGACTTCTCCCAGTTCTCTGTCAAG
CCCACGGGCTGACTCCCGATCAAGTTGTAGCGATTGCGTCCAACGGTGGAGGGAAACAAGCATTGGAGAC
TGTCCAACGGCTCCTTCCCGTGTTGTGTCAAGCCCACGGTTTGACGCCTGCACAAGTGGTCGCCATCGCC
AACAACAACGGCGGTAAGCAGGCGCTGGAAACAGTACAGCGCCTGCTGCCTGTACTGTGCCAGGATCATG
GACTGACCCCAGACCAGGTAGTCGCAATCGCGTCAAACGGAGGGGGAAAGCAAGCCCTGGAAACCGTGCA
AAGGTTGTTGCCGGTCCTTTGTCAAGACCACGGCCTTACACCGGAGCAAGTCGTGGCCATTGCAAGCAAT
GGGGGTGGCAAACAGGCTCTTGAGACGGTTCAGAGACTTCTCCCAGTTCTCTGTCAAGCCCACGGGCTGA
CTCCCGATCAAGTTGTAGCGATTGCGAATAACAATGGAGGGAAACAAGCATTGGAGACTGTCCAACGGCT
CCTTCCCGTGTTGTGTCAAGCCCACGGTTTGACGCCTGCACAAGTGGTCGCCATCGCCAGCCATGATGGC
GGTAAGCAGGCGCTGGAAACAGTACAGCGCCTGCTGCCTGTACTGTGCCAGGATCATGGACTGACACCCG
AACAGGTGGTCGCCATTGCTTCTAATGGGGGAGGACGGCCAGCCTTGGAG
