>Addgene plasmid #47154 | TAL3435 | addgene partial sequence | sequence record 68665 | JDS-TALEN-F 5'-TAGGGGTCGGTAAACAGTGG-3'
TGTGGCGGGTGAGCTTAGGGGGCCTCCGCTCCAGCTCGACACCGGGCAGCTGCTGAAGATCGCGAAGAGA
GGGGGAGTAACAGCGGTAGAGGCAGTGCACGCCTGGCGCAATGCGCTCACCGGGGCCCCCTTGAACCTGA
CCCCAGACCAGGTAGTCGCAATCGCGTCACATGACGGGGGAAAGCAAGCCCTGGAAACCGTGCAAAGGTT
GTTGCCGGTCCTTTGTCAAGACCACGGCCTTACACCGGAGCAAGTCGTGGCCATTGCAAGCAATGGGGGT
GGCAAACAGGCTCTTGAGACGGTTCAGAGACTTCTCCCAGTTCTCTGTCAAGCCCACGGGCTGACTCCCG
ATCAAGTTGTAGCGATTGCGTCGAACATTGGAGGGAAACAAGCATTGGAGACTGTCCAACGGCTCCTTCC
CGTGTTGTGTCAAGCCCACGGTTTGACGCCTGCACAAGTGGTCGCCATCGCCAGCCATGATGGCGGTAAG
CAGGCGCTGGAAACAGTACAGCGCCTGCTGCCTGTACTGTGCCAGGATCATGGACTGACCCCAGACCAGG
TAGTCGCAATCGCGTCAAACGGAGGGGGAAAGCAAGCCCTGGAAACCGTGCAAAGGTTGTTGCCGGTCCT
TTGTCAAGACCACGGCCTTACACCGGAGCAAGTCGTGGCCATTGCATCCCACGACGGTGGCAAACAGGCT
CTTGAGACGGTTCAGAGACTTCTCCCAGTTCTCTGTCAAGCCCACGGGCTGACTCCCGATCAAGTTGTAG
CGATTGCGTCCAACGGTGGAGGGAAACAAGCATTGGAGACTGTCCAACGGCTCCTTCCCGTGTTGTGTCA
AGCCCACGG
